Addgene plasmid #200546: pMC-ME_P2A-CreER-pA ORF2 FRT-acry:mCherry-pA-FRT
Purpose: mini circle middle entry plasmid for P2A-CreER-pA (ORF 2) FRT-acry:mCherry-pA-FRT with flanking BsaI cut sites
Depositing lab: Junsu Kang. Depositing organization: University of Wisconsin, Madison. Publication: Advancing knock-in approaches for robust genome editing in zebrafish. Rodriguez-Parks A, Beezley EG, Manna S, Silaban I, Almutawa SI, Cao S, Ahmed H, Guyer M, Baker S, Richards MP, Kang J. Biol Open. 2026 Feb 2:bio.062472. doi: 10.1242/bio.062472. PubMed 41630603.
Backbone
  Vector backbone: pU6a:sgRNA#3
  Backbone manufacturer: Addgene #64247
  Total vector size (bp): 6422
  Vector type: Mini-Golden
Growth in bacteria
  Bacterial resistance: Spectinomycin, 50 μg/mL
  Growth temperature: 37°C
  Growth strain: DH5alpha
  Copy number: Unknown
Gene/Insert
  Gene/Insert name: CreER, mCherry
Terms and licenses: Academic/Nonprofit Terms; Industry Terms: Not Available to Industry
How to cite: pMC-ME_P2A-CreER-pA ORF2 FRT-acry:mCherry-pA-FRT was a gift from Junsu Kang (Addgene plasmid # 200546 ; http://n2t.net/addgene:200546 ; RRID:Addgene_200546)
