[The description below was written by a language model from this plasmid's Addgene catalogue record and pLannotate feature annotations shown in this document.]
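Description:
pMC-ME_P2A-CreER-pA ORF2 FRT-acry:mCherry-pA-FRT is a 6,422 bp "middle entry" module for a Golden Gate-style (Mini-Golden) assembly system, built on the pU6a:sgRNA#3 backbone and intended for constructing minicircle knock-in donors for zebrafish genome editing. It is propagated in E. coli through a high-copy ColE1/pUC-type origin and selected with spectinomycin via the aadA (SmR) gene. The other bacterial annotations, such as the lacZα, lacI and GmR fragments and the rrnB terminators, appear to be backbone remnants. According to the record, the cargo is flanked by BsaI sites so it can be released and ligated in order with other modules, although these sites are not annotated in the feature table.

The payload has two parts. The first is a promoterless P2A-CreER cassette: Cre recombinase fused to the ERT2 mutant estrogen receptor ligand-binding domain, followed by an SV40 poly(A) signal. The P2A peptide is named in the record but not annotated; it presumably occupies the short stretch upstream of Cre. "ORF2" most likely denotes one of several reading-frame versions, allowing the cassette to be joined in frame to an endogenous coding sequence. The targeted gene would then drive a co-translated, separately released, tamoxifen-inducible Cre.

The second part, in the opposite orientation, is an mCherry reporter with its own SV40 poly(A), bracketed by two minimal FRT sites. The name attributes its expression to an "acry" promoter, probably an alpha-crystallin lens promoter, which would correspond to the unannotated region upstream of mCherry. This gives a visible marker for screening carriers of the integration, and the FRT sites allow it to be removed later with FLP recombinase, leaving only the CreER knock-in.
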