Features (pLannotate 1.2.2; 17 found; start..end, strand, type, name):
     13..49      -  CDS            lacZα (fragment): LacZα fragment of β-galactosidase; lacZ fragment
    134..1159    +  CDS            Cre: site-specific recombinase Cre is a site-specific recombinase from bacteriophage P1. Recombination occurs at loxP sequences.
   1172..2107    +  CDS            ERT2: mutated ligand-binding domain of the human estrogen receptor (Feil et al., 1997)
   2121..2138    -  promoter       T7 promoter (fragment): promoter for bacteriophage T7 RNA polymerase
   2143..2277    -  polyA_signal   SV40 poly(A) signal: SV40 polyadenylation signal
   2292..2325    +  protein_bind   FRT (minimal): supports FLP-mediated excision but not integration (Turan and Bode, 2011) FLP recombinase from the Saccharomyces cerevisiae 2μ plasmid
   2326..2447    -  polyA_signal   SV40 poly(A) signal: SV40 polyadenylation signal
   2470..2553    -  CDS            large T antigen (fragment): large T antigen from SV40 (simian virus 40)
   2573..3280    -  CDS            mCherry: mCherry is a basic (constitutively fluorescent) red fluorescent protein published in 2004, derived from Discosoma sp.. It is reported to be a very rapidly-maturing monomer with low acid sensitivity.
   3922..3955    +  protein_bind   FRT (minimal): supports FLP-mediated excision but not integration (Turan and Bode, 2011) FLP recombinase from the Saccharomyces cerevisiae 2μ plasmid
   4122..4145    +  promoter       Pc promoter (fragment): intI1 (promoter lies within the coding sequence); class 1 integron promoter
   4321..4377    +  CDS            GmR (fragment): gentamycin acetyltransferase; aacC1; confers resistance to gentamycin
   4384..5175    +  CDS            SmR: aminoglycoside adenylyltransferase (Murphy, 1985); aadA; confers resistance to spectinomycin and streptomycin
   5268..5856    +  rep_origin     ori: high-copy-number ColE1/pMB1/pBR322/pUC origin of replication
   6039..6131    +  CDS            lacI (fragment): lac repressor; lacI; The lac repressor binds to the lac operator to inhibit transcription in E. coli. This inhibition can be relieved by adding lactose or isopropyl-β-D-thiogalactopyranoside (IPTG).
   6186..6213    -  terminator     rrnB T2 terminator: transcription terminator T2 from the E. coli rrnB gene
   6345..6388    +  terminator     rrnB T1 terminator: Escherichia coli rrnB; transcription terminator T1 from the E. coli rrnB gene
>Addgene plasmid #200546 | pMC-ME_P2A-CreER-pA ORF2 FRT-acry:mCherry-pA-FRT | addgene full sequence | sequence record 394651 | Addgene NGS Result
GCTAGCATGGATGTTTTCCCAGTCACGACGTTGTAAAACGACGGCCAGTCTTAAGCTCGGGCCCGGTCTC
TAGTCCGCTACAAACTTCTCTCTGCTGAAGCAGGCTGGAGACGTGGAGGAGAACCCTGGACCTTCCAATT
TACTGACCGTACACCAAAATTTGCCTGCATTACCGGTCGATGCAACGAGTGATGAGGTTCGCAAGAACCT
GATGGACATGTTCAGGGATCGCCAGGCGTTTTCTGAGCATACCTGGAAAATGCTTCTGTCCGTTTGCCGG
TCGTGGGCGGCATGGTGCAAGTTGAATAACCGGAAATGGTTTCCCGCAGAACCTGAAGATGTTCGCGATT
ATCTTCTATATCTTCAGGCGCGCGGTCTGGCAGTAAAAACTATCCAGCAACATTTGGGCCAGCTAAACAT
GCTTCATCGTCGGTCCGGGCTGCCACGACCAAGTGACAGCAATGCTGTTTCACTGGTTATGCGGCGGATC
CGAAAAGAAAACGTTGATGCCGGTGAACGTGCAAAACAGGCTCTAGCGTTCGAACGCACTGATTTCGACC
AGGTTCGTTCACTCATGGAAAATAGCGATCGCTGCCAGGATATACGTAATCTGGCATTTCTGGGGATTGC
TTATAACACCCTGTTACGTATAGCCGAAATTGCCAGGATCAGGGTTAAAGATATCTCACGTACTGACGGT
GGGAGAATGTTAATCCATATTGGCAGAACGAAAACGCTGGTTAGCACCGCAGGTGTAGAGAAGGCACTTA
GCCTGGGGGTAACTAAACTGGTCGAGCGATGGATTTCCGTCTCTGGTGTAGCTGATGATCCGAATAACTA
CCTGTTTTGCCGGGTCAGAAAAAATGGTGTTGCCGCGCCATCTGCCACCAGCCAGCTATCAACTCGCGCC
CTGGAAGGGATTTTTGAAGCAACTCATCGATTGATTTACGGCGCTAAGGATGACTCTGGTCAGAGATACC
TGGCCTGGTCTGGACACAGTGCCCGTGTCGGAGCCGCGCGAGATATGGCCCGCGCTGGAGTTTCAATACC
GGAGATCATGCAAGCTGGTGGCTGGACCAATGTAAATATTGTCATGAACTATATCCGTAACCTGGATAGT
GAAACAGGGGCAATGGTGCGCCTGCTGGAAGATGGCGATCTCGAGCCATCTGCTGGAGACATGAGAGCTG
CCAACCTTTGGCCAAGCCCGCTCATGATCAAACGCTCTAAGAAGAACAGCCTGGCCTTGTCCCTGACGGC
CGACCAGATGGTCAGTGCCTTGTTGGATGCTGAGCCCCCCATACTCTATTCCGAGTATGATCCTACCAGA
CCCTTCAGTGAAGCTTCGATGATGGGCTTACTGACCAACCTGGCAGACAGGGAGCTGGTTCACATGATCA
ACTGGGCGAAGAGGGTGCCAGGCTTTGTGGATTTGACCCTCCATGATCAGGTCCACCTTCTAGAATGTGC
CTGGCTAGAGATCCTGATGATTGGCCTCGTCTGGCGCTCCATGGAGCACCCAGTGAAGCTACTGTTTGCT
CCTAACTTGCTCTTGGACAGGAACCAGGGAAAATGTGTAGAGGGCATGGTGGAGATCTTCGACATGCTGC
TGGCTACATCATCTCGGTTCCGCATGATGAATCTGCAGGGAGAGGAGTTTGTGTGCCTCAAATCTATTAT
TTTGCTTAATTCTGGAGTGTACACATTTCTGTCCAGCACCCTGAAGTCTCTGGAAGAGAAGGACCATATC
CACCGAGTCCTGGACAAGATCACAGACACTTTGATCCACCTGATGGCCAAGGCAGGCCTGACCCTGCAGC
AGCAGCACCAGCGGCTGGCCCAGCTCCTCCTCATCCTCTCCCACATCAGGCACATGAGTAACAAAGGCAT
GGAGCATCTGTACAGCATGAAGTGCAAGAACGTGGTGCCCCTCTATGACCTGCTGCTGGAGGCGGCGGAC
GCCCACCGCCTACATGCGCCCACTAGCCGTGGAGGGGCATCCGTGGAGGAGACGGACCAAAGCCACTTGG
CCACTGCGGGCTCTACTTCATCGCATTCCTTGCAAAAGTATTACATCACGGGGGAGGCAGAGGGTTTCCC
TGCCACAGCTTAATCTAGAACTATAGTGAGTCGTATTACGTAGATCCAGACATGATAAGATACATTGATG
AGTTTGGACAAACCACAACTAGAATGCAGTGAAAAAAATGCTTTATTTGTGAAATTTGTGATGCTATTGC
TTTATTTGTAACCATTATAAGCTGCAATAAACAAGTTAACAACAACAATTCGAAGTTCCTATTCTCTAGA
AAGTATAGGAACTTCTAAGATACATTGATGAGTTTGGACAAACCACAACTAGAATGCAGTGAAAAAAATG
CTTTATTTGTGAAATTTGTGATGCTATTGCTTTATTTGTAACCATTATAAGCTGCAATAAACAAGTTAAC
AACAACAATTGCATTCATTTTATGTTTCAGGTTCAGGGGGAGGTGTGGGAGGTTTTTTAAAGCAAGTAAA
ACCTCTACAAATGTGGTATGGCTGATTATGATCTAGAGTCGCGGCCGCTTTACTTGTACAGCTCGTCCAT
GCCGCCGGTGGAGTGGTGGCCCTCGGCGCGCTCGTACTGTTCCACGATGGTGTAGTCCTCGTTGTGGGAG
GTGATGTCCAGCTTGATGTTGACGTTGTAGGCGCCGGGCAGCTGCACGGGCTTCTTGGCCTTGTAGGTGG
TCTTGACCTCGGCGTCGTAGTGGCCGCCGTCCTTCAGCTTCAGCCTCTGCTTGATCTCGCCCTTCAGGGC
GCCGTCCTCGGGGTACATCCGCTCGGAGGAGGCCTCCCAGCCCATGGTCTTCTTCTGCATTACGGGGCCG
TCGGAGGGGAAGTTGGTGCCGCGCAGCTTCACCTTGTAGATGAACTCGCCGTCCTGCAGGGAGGAGTCCT
GGGTCACGGTCACCACGCCGCCGTCCTCGAAGTTCATCACGCGCTCCCACTTGAAGCCCTCGGGGAAGGA
CAGCTTCAAGTAGTCGGGGATGTCGGCGGGGTGCTTCACGTAGGCCTTGGAGCCGTACATGAACTGAGGG
GACAGGATGTCCCAGGCGAAGGGCAGGGGGCCGCCCTTGGTCACCTTCAGCTTGGCGGTCTGGGTGCCCT
CGTAGGGGCGGCCCTCGCCCTCGCCCTCGATCTCGAACTCGTGGCCGTTCACGGAGCCCTCCATGTGCAC
CTTGAAGCGCATGAACTCCTTGATGATGGCCATGTTGTCATCCTCGCCCTTGCTCACCATGGTGGCGACC
GGTAATGTCAGACCTGGTAACTCCTTACTGTAACTTATTGCACCTGATGAACAAAAGATGTGAACTGAAC
GCAAGTAGGAGGCTAATAGAGGCTAGTACAGTACAAAGATCCCCAAATGATGTGTGCCGGCCTTAGTGGA
GGCAGACCCCTGGTTATATACCTGTGCTGCAGAAAGAGGGGCTTACAAATGGATCTCTCTGGAATGGCAT
TATCTCATGGTGGGAACAGTGTTGTCAGCAGAATCAGCGGGGTGGACTCTGACCTGAGAATGACAGTCTA
GCACTGAATGGCTCAGACAATACTCTTGTGGCCAACTATCACCGGAAAATAAGTGCCTGCCAAAACAAAC
CAGACCAGATGAAGCTACATGGCTGTAGAACGTCAGTATTTAATGTGTTGTGGCCACTTGGTTCACCAGA
TTTAAGAGCTAATTTTTTTAAATATCACAGATAATCAATCGCTTTTTTTTTTCTTGACTGAAAAGCTTAG
ACTGGAAAATTCTTTGAAAAAGTTTGCACTACAGAAAATAAATACATAACATCCTGCACTGAATGCACAC
TATTAATAGAAAAGAGAGCATTATTGTAGGAAATGTATTGTATATGTACATTCTGTGCATTTCACAATTT
TGAAGTTCCTATTCTCTAGAAAGTATAGGAACTTCGAATTGCATTCATTTTATGTTTCAGGTTCAGGGGG
AGGTGTGGGAGGTTTTTTAATTCCTCAAGAGACCTCTAGACCAGCCAGGACAGAAATGCCTCGACTTCGC
TGCTACCCAAGGTTGCCGGGTGACGCACACCGTGGAAACGGATGAAGGCACGAACCCAGTGGACATAAGC
CTGTTCGGTTCGTAAGCTGTAATGCAAGTAGCGTATGCGCTCACGCAACTGGTCCAGAACCTTGACCGAA
CGCAGCGGTGGTAACGGCGCAGTGGCGGTTTTCATGGCTTGTTATGACTGTTTTTTTGGGGTACAGTCTA
TGCCTCGGGCATCCAAGCAGCAAGCGCGTTACGCCGTGGGTCGATGTTTGATGTTATGGAGCAGCAACGA
TGTTACGCAGCAGGGCAGTCGCCCTAAAACAAAGTTAAACATTATGAGGGAAGCGGTGATCGCCGAAGTA
TCGACTCAACTATCAGAGGTAGTTGGCGTCATCGAGCGCCATCTCGAACCGACGTTGCTGGCCGTACATT
TGTACGGCTCCGCAGTGGATGGCGGCCTGAAGCCACACAGTGATATTGATTTGCTGGTTACGGTGACCGT
AAGGCTTGATGAAACAACGCGGCGAGCTTTGATCAACGACCTTTTGGAAACTTCGGCTTCCCCTGGAGAG
AGCGAGATTCTCCGCGCTGTAGAAGTCACCATTGTTGTGCACGACGACATCATTCCGTGGCGTTATCCAG
CTAAGCGCGAACTGCAATTTGGAGAATGGCAGCGCAATGACATTCTTGCAGGTATCTTCGAGCCAGCCAC
GATCGACATTGATCTGGCTATCTTGCTGACAAAAGCAAGAGAACATAGCGTTGCCTTGGTAGGTCCAGCG
GCGGAGGAACTCTTTGATCCGGTTCCTGAACAGGATCTATTTGAGGCGCTAAATGAAACCTTAACGCTAT
GGAACTCGCCGCCCGACTGGGCTGGCGATGAGCGAAATGTAGTGCTTACGTTGTCCCGCATTTGGTACAG
CGCAGTAACCGGCAAAATCGCGCCGAAGGATGTCGCTGCCGACTGGGCAATGGAGCGCCTGCCGGCCCAG
TATCAGCCCGTCATACTTGAAGCTAGACAGGCTTATCTTGGACAAGAAGAAGATCGCTTGGCCTCGCGCG
CAGATCAGTTGGAAGAATTTGTCCACTACGTGAAAGGCGAGATCACCAAGGTAGTCGGCAAATAACCCTC
GAGCCACCCATGACCAAAATCCCTTAACGTGAGTTACGCGTCGTTCCACTGAGCGTCAGACCCCGTAGAA
AAGATCAAAGGATCTTCTTGAGATCCTTTTTTTCTGCGCGTAATCTGCTGCTTGCAAACAAAAAAACCAC
CGCTACCAGCGGTGGTTTGTTTGCCGGATCAAGAGCTACCAACTCTTTTTCCGAAGGTAACTGGCTTCAG
CAGAGCGCAGATACCAAATACTGTTCTTCTAGTGTAGCCGTAGTTAGGCCACCACTTCAAGAACTCTGTA
GCACCGCCTACATACCTCGCTCTGCTAATCCTGTTACCAGTGGCTGCTGCCAGTGGCGATAAGTCGTGTC
TTACCGGGTTGGACTCAAGACGATAGTTACCGGATAAGGCGCAGCGGTCGGGCTGAACGGGGGGTTCGTG
CACACAGCCCAGCTTGGAGCGAACGACCTACACCGAACTGAGATACCTACAGCGTGAGCTATGAGAAAGC
GCCACGCTTCCCGAAGGGAGAAAGGCGGACAGGTATCCGGTAAGCGGCAGGGTCGGAACAGGAGAGCGCA
CGAGGGAGCTTCCAGGGGGAAACGCCTGGTATCTTTATAGTCCTGTCGGGTTTCGCCACCTCTGACTTGA
GCGTCGATTTTTGTGATGCTCGTCAGGGGGGCGGAGCCTATGGAAAAACGCCAGCAACGCGGCCTTTTTA
CGGTTCCTGGCCTTTTGCTGGCCTTTTGCTCACATGTTCTTTCCTGCGTTATCCCCTGATTCTGTGGATA
ACCGTATTACCGCCTTTGAGTGAGCTGATACCGCTCGCCGCAGCCGAACGACCGAGCGCAGCGAGTCAGT
GAGCGAGGAAGCGGAAGAGCGCCCAATACGCAAACCGCCTCTCCCCGCGCGTTGGCCGATTCATTAATGC
AGCTGGCACGACAGGTTTCCCGACTGGAAAGCGGGCAGTGAGCGCAACGCAATTAATACGCGTACCGCTA
GCCAGGAAGAGTTTGTAGAAACGCAAAAAGGCCATCCGTCAGGATGGCCTTCTGCTTAGTTTGATGCCTG
GCAGTTTATGGCGGGCGTCCTGCCCGCCACCCTCCGGGCCGTTGCTTCACAACGTTCAAATCCGCTCCCG
GCGGATTTGTCCTACTCAGGAGAGCGTTCACCGACAAACAACAGATAAAACGAAAGGCCCAGTCTTCCGA
CTGAGCCTTTCGTTTTATTTGATGCCTGGCAGTTCCCTACTCTCGCGTTAAC
